Addgene plasmid #175101: pLV Myc-emerin
Purpose: Lentiviral expression of Myc-tagged mouse Emd
Depositing lab: Larry Gerace. Depositing organization: Scripps California (The Scripps Research Institute). Publication: Shared and Distinctive Neighborhoods of Emerin and Lamin B Receptor Revealed by Proximity Labeling and Quantitative Proteomics. Cheng LC, Zhang X, Abhinav K, Nguyen JA, Baboo S, Martinez-Bartolome S, Branon TC, Ting AY, Loose E, Yates JR 3rd, Gerace L. J Proteome Res. 2022 Sep 2;21(9):2197-2210. doi: 10.1021/acs.jproteome.2c00281. Epub 2022 Aug 16. PubMed 35972904.
Backbone
  Vector backbone: pLV-EF1a-IRES-Puro
  Backbone manufacturer: Tobias Meyer (Addgene plasmid # 85132)
  Vector type: Mammalian Expression, Lentiviral
Growth in bacteria
  Bacterial resistance: Ampicillin, 100 μg/mL
  Growth temperature: 30°C
  Growth strain: NEB Stable
  Copy number: High Copy
Gene/Insert
  Gene/Insert name: Emd
  Species: M. musculus (mouse)
  Entrez Gene: Emd (a.k.a. AW550900, Sta)
  Tag / fusion protein: Myc (N terminal on insert)
  Cloning method: Gibson Cloning
Terms and licenses: Academic/Nonprofit Terms; Industry Terms: Not Available to Industry
How to cite: pLV Myc-emerin was a gift from Larry Gerace (Addgene plasmid # 175101 ; http://n2t.net/addgene:175101 ; RRID:Addgene_175101)
