[The description below was written by a language model from this plasmid's Addgene catalogue record and pLannotate feature annotations shown in this document.]
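Description:
pLV Myc-emerin is an HIV-1-based lentiviral transfer plasmid for expressing N-terminally Myc-tagged mouse emerin (Emd) in mammalian cells. It was built by Gibson cloning into the pLV-EF1a-IRES-Puro backbone. In bacteria it is maintained through a high-copy ColE1/pUC-type origin and selected with ampicillin via the bla gene; remnants of the lac promoter/operator region are also present in the backbone. The sequenced record is about 9.6 kb.

The viral cassette, annotated on the reverse strand, is bounded by two LTR features, both labelled by the annotation tool as truncated 5' LTRs. Between them lie the Ψ packaging signal with an adjoining gag fragment, the Rev response element for Rev-dependent nuclear export of the genomic RNA, and the cPPT/CTS, which aids nuclear import of the reverse-transcribed genome. Short nef and rev fragments are residual HIV-1 sequence. An SV40 polyadenylation signal sits outside the viral cassette.

Expression is driven by the human EF-1α core promoter with its intron A, giving strong constitutive transcription in many cell types. The Emd coding sequence follows. The Myc tag is listed in the catalogue entry but was not separately annotated in the feature table. Downstream, an EMCV IRES allows translation of puromycin N-acetyltransferase from the same transcript, so puromycin selection enriches for cells expressing the emerin message, and a WPRE enhances transcript stability and expression.

Emerin is an inner nuclear membrane protein, and the associated publication concerns proximity labeling and quantitative proteomics of emerin and lamin B receptor neighbourhoods. This suggests the construct is used to generate stably transduced cells expressing epitope-tagged emerin, although the record does not state its exact role in that study.
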