Features (pLannotate 1.2.2; 23 found; start..end, strand, type, name):
    236..565     -  CDS            nef (fragment): NEF_HV1BR - Experimental evidence at protein level: Swiss-Prot protein existence level 1. Extracellular Nef protein targets CD4(+) T-lymphocytes for apoptosis by interacting with CXCR4 surface receptors (PubMed:14990729). From Human immunodeficiency virus type 1 group M subtype B (isolate BRU/LAI) (HIV-1).
    732..866     -  polyA_signal   SV40 poly(A) signal: SV40 polyadenylation signal
    914..1018    +  promoter       AmpR promoter: bla
   1019..1879    +  CDS            AmpR: β-lactamase; bla; confers resistance to ampicillin, carbenicillin, and related antibiotics
   2050..2638    +  rep_origin     ori: high-copy-number ColE1/pMB1/pBR322/pUC origin of replication
   2821..2913    +  CDS            lacI (fragment): lac repressor; lacI; The lac repressor binds to the lac operator to inhibit transcription in E. coli. This inhibition can be relieved by adding lactose or isopropyl-β-D-thiogalactopyranoside (IPTG).
   2926..2947    +  protein_bind   CAP binding site: CAP binding activates transcription in the presence of cAMP. E. coli catabolite activator protein
   2962..2992    +  promoter       lac promoter: promoter for the E. coli lac operon
   3000..3016    +  protein_bind   lac operator: The lac repressor binds to the lac operator to inhibit transcription in E. coli. This inhibition can be relieved by adding lactose or isopropyl-β-D-thiogalactopyranoside (IPTG). lac repressor encoded by lacI
   3168..3425    -  LTR            5' LTR (truncated): truncated 5' long terminal repeat (LTR) from HIV-1
   3473..3991    -  CDS            nef (fragment): NEF_HV1BR - Experimental evidence at protein level: Swiss-Prot protein existence level 1. Extracellular Nef protein targets CD4(+) T-lymphocytes for apoptosis by interacting with CXCR4 surface receptors (PubMed:14990729). From Human immunodeficiency virus type 1 group M subtype B (isolate BRU/LAI) (HIV-1).
   4008..4596    -  misc_feature   WPRE: woodchuck hepatitis virus posttranscriptional regulatory element
   4620..5219    -  CDS            PuroR: puromycin N-acetyltransferase; pac from Streptomyces alboniger; confers resistance to puromycin
   5222..5783    -  misc_feature   IRES: internal ribosome entry site (IRES) of the encephalomyocarditis virus (EMCV)
   5914..6687    -  CDS            Emd: EMD_MOUSE - Also known as Sta. Experimental evidence at protein level: Swiss-Prot protein existence level 1. Stabilizes and promotes the formation of a nuclear actin cortical network. Stimulates actin polymerization in vitro by binding and stabilizing the pointed end of growing filaments. Inhibits beta- catenin activity by preventing its accumulation in the nucleus. Acts by influencing the nuclear accumulation of beta-catenin through a CRM1- dependent export pathway. Links centrosomes to the nuclear envelope via a microtubule association. Required for proper localization of non- farnesylated p
   6800..7738    -  intron         EF-1α intron A: intron upstream of the start codon of human EF-1α
   7739..7950    -  promoter       EF-1α core promoter: core promoter for human elongation factor EF-1α
   8028..8143    -  misc_feature   cPPT/CTS: central polypurine tract and central termination sequence of HIV-1 (lacking the first T)
   8158..8258    -  CDS            Rev (fragment): human immunodeficiency virus 1 (HIV-1) Rev protein; rev; enhances nuclear export of unspliced and incompletely spliced viral mRNAs
   8635..8868    -  misc_feature   RRE: The Rev response element (RRE) of HIV-1 allows for Rev-dependent mRNA export from the nucleus to the cytoplasm.
   9043..9381    -  CDS            HIV-1 gag (fragment): gag protein from human immunodeficiency virus 1; gag
   9365..9490    -  misc_feature   HIV-1 Ψ: packaging signal of human immunodeficiency virus type 1
   9537..188     -  LTR            5' LTR (truncated) (across the origin): truncated 5' long terminal repeat (LTR) from HIV-1
>Addgene plasmid #175101 | pLV Myc-emerin | addgene full sequence | sequence record 346292 | Addgene NGS Result
GGCACACACTACTTGAAGCACTCAAGGCAAGCTTTATTGAGGCTTAAGCAGTGGGTTCCCTAGTTAGCCA
GAGAGCTCCCAGGCTCAGATCTGGTCTAACCAGAGAGACCCAGTACAGGCAAAAAGCAGCTGCTTATATG
CAGGATCTGAGGGCTCGCCACTCCCCAGTCCCGCCCAGGCCACGCCTCCCTGGAAAGTCCCCAGCGGAAA
GTCCCTTGTAGCAAGCTCGATATCAGCAGTTCTTGAAGTACTCCGGATGCAGCTCTCGGGCCACGTGATG
AAATGCTAGGCGGCTGTCAAACCTCCACTCTAACACTTCTCTCTCCGGGTCATCCATCCCATGCAGGCTC
ACAGGGTGTAACAAGCTGGTGTTCTCTCCTTTATTGGCCTCTTCTACCTTATCTGGCTCAACTGGTACTA
GCTTGTAGCACCATCCAAAGGTCAGTGGATATCTGACCCCTGGCCCTGGTGTGTAGTTCTGCTAATCAGG
GAAGTAGCCTTGTGTGTGGTAGATCCACAGATCAAGGATATCTTGTCTTCTTTGGGAGTGAATTAGCCCT
TCCAACTACTAAGTTTGTAGTACATATTTAACAAATACAATTTCTTTAAAATGAAAATAATTCAGAGGAA
TCACAGGTTTAGAGTAAATGAAACCACAGGTAATTGGCAGTGGTAATAGGGTATGGGGTGGGAAGTTTGG
GATGATTTTGGTTAGCTTGAGTTATCCAGTTGATCCAGACATGATAAGATACATTGATGAGTTTGGACAA
ACCACAACTAGAATGCAGTGAAAAAAATGCTTTATTTGTGAAATTTGTGATGCTATTGCTTTATTTGTAA
CCATTATAAGCTGCAATAAACAAGTTGATCTCCCGATCCGTCGACGTCAGGTGGCACTTTTCGGGGAAAT
GTGCGCGGAACCCCTATTTGTTTATTTTTCTAAATACATTCAAATATGTATCCGCTCATGAGACAATAAC
CCTGATAAATGCTTCAATAATATTGAAAAAGGAAGAGTATGAGTATTCAACATTTCCGTGTCGCCCTTAT
TCCCTTTTTTGCGGCATTTTGCCTTCCTGTTTTTGCTCACCCAGAAACGCTGGTGAAAGTAAAAGATGCT
GAAGATCAGTTGGGTGCACGAGTGGGTTACATCGAACTGGATCTCAACAGCGGTAAGATCCTTGAGAGTT
TTCGCCCCGAAGAACGTTTTCCAATGATGAGCACTTTTAAAGTTCTGCTATGTGGCGCGGTATTATCCCG
TATTGACGCCGGGCAAGAGCAACTCGGTCGCCGCATACACTATTCTCAGAATGACTTGGTTGAGTACTCA
CCAGTCACAGAAAAGCATCTTACGGATGGCATGACAGTAAGAGAATTATGCAGTGCTGCCATAACCATGA
GTGATAACACTGCGGCCAACTTACTTCTGACAACGATCGGAGGACCGAAGGAGCTAACCGCTTTTTTGCA
CAACATGGGGGATCATGTAACTCGCCTTGATCGTTGGGAACCGGAGCTGAATGAAGCCATACCAAACGAC
GAGCGTGACACCACGATGCCTGTAGCAATGGCAACAACGTTGCGCAAACTATTAACTGGCGAACTACTTA
CTCTAGCTTCCCGGCAACAATTAATAGACTGGATGGAGGCGGATAAAGTTGCAGGACCACTTCTGCGCTC
GGCCCTTCCGGCTGGCTGGTTTATTGCTGATAAATCTGGAGCCGGTGAGCGTGGGTCTCGCGGTATCATT
GCAGCACTGGGGCCAGATGGTAAGCCCTCCCGTATCGTAGTTATCTACACGACGGGGAGTCAGGCAACTA
TGGATGAACGAAATAGACAGATCGCTGAGATAGGTGCCTCACTGATTAAGCATTGGTAACTGTCAGACCA
AGTTTACTCATATATACTTTAGATTGATTTAAAACTTCATTTTTAATTTAAAAGGATCTAGGTGAAGATC
CTTTTTGATAATCTCATGACCAAAATCCCTTAACGTGAGTTTTCGTTCCACTGAGCGTCAGACCCCGTAG
AAAAGATCAAAGGATCTTCTTGAGATCCTTTTTTTCTGCGCGTAATCTGCTGCTTGCAAACAAAAAAACC
ACCGCTACCAGCGGTGGTTTGTTTGCCGGATCAAGAGCTACCAACTCTTTTTCCGAAGGTAACTGGCTTC
AGCAGAGCGCAGATACCAAATACTGTTCTTCTAGTGTAGCCGTAGTTAGGCCACCACTTCAAGAACTCTG
TAGCACCGCCTACATACCTCGCTCTGCTAATCCTGTTACCAGTGGCTGCTGCCAGTGGCGATAAGTCGTG
TCTTACCGGGTTGGACTCAAGACGATAGTTACCGGATAAGGCGCAGCGGTCGGGCTGAACGGGGGGTTCG
TGCACACAGCCCAGCTTGGAGCGAACGACCTACACCGAACTGAGATACCTACAGCGTGAGCTATGAGAAA
GCGCCACGCTTCCCGAAGGGAGAAAGGCGGACAGGTATCCGGTAAGCGGCAGGGTCGGAACAGGAGAGCG
CACGAGGGAGCTTCCAGGGGGAAACGCCTGGTATCTTTATAGTCCTGTCGGGTTTCGCCACCTCTGACTT
GAGCGTCGATTTTTGTGATGCTCGTCAGGGGGGCGGAGCCTATGGAAAAACGCCAGCAACGCGGCCTTTT
TACGGTTCCTGGCCTTTTGCTGGCCTTTTGCTCACATGTTCTTTCCTGCGTTATCCCCTGATTCTGTGGA
TAACCGTATTACCGCCTTTGAGTGAGCTGATACCGCTCGCCGCAGCCGAACGACCGAGCGCAGCGAGTCA
GTGAGCGAGGAAGCGGAAGAGCGCCCAATACGCAAACCGCCTCTCCCCGCGCGTTGGCCGATTCATTAAT
GCAGCTGGCACGACAGGTTTCCCGACTGGAAAGCGGGCAGTGAGCGCAACGCAATTAATGTGAGTTAGCT
CACTCATTAGGCACCCCAGGCTTTACACTTTATGCTTCCGGCTCGTATGTTGTGTGGAATTGTGAGCGGA
TAACAATTTCACACAGGAAACAGCTATGACCATGATTACGCCAAGCTCTAGCTAGAGGTCGACGGTAAAC
GCTAGCAATGTCAAGGCCTCTCACTCTCTGATATTCATTTCTTTGCAAGTTATAAATACTGAATAATAAG
ATGACATGAACTACTACTGCTAGAGATTTTCCACACTGACTAAAAGGGTCTGAGGGATCTCTAGTTACCA
GAGTCACACAACAGACGGGCACACACTACTTGAAGCACTCAAGGCAAGCTTTATTGAGGCTTAAGCAGTG
GGTTCCCTAGTTAGCCAGAGAGCTCCCAGGCTCAGATCTGGTCTAACCAGAGAGACCCAGTACAGGCAAA
AAGCAGCTGCTTATATGCAGGATCTGAGGGCTCGCCACTCCCCAGTCCCGCCCAGGCCACGCCTCCCTGG
AAAGTCCCCAGCGGAAAGTCCCTTGTAGCAAGCTCGATATCAGCAGTTCTTGAAGTACTCCGGATGCAGC
TCTCGGGCCACGTGATGAAATGCTAGGCGGCTGTCAAACCTCCACTCTAACACTTCTCTCTCCGGGTCAT
CCATCCCATGCAGGCTCACAGGGTGTAACAAGCTGGTGTTCTCTCCTTTATTGGCCTCTTCTACCTTATC
TGGCTCAACTGGTACTAGCTTGTAGCACCATCCAAAGGTCAGTGGATATCTGACCCCTGGCCCTGGTGTG
TAGTTCTGCTAATCAGGGAAGTAGCCTTGTGTGTGGTAGATCCACAGATCAAGGATATCTTGTCTTCGTT
GGGAGTGAATTAGCCCTTCCAGTCCCCTCTTTTCTTTTAAAAAGTGGCTAAGATCTACAGCTGCCTTGTA
AGTCATTGGTCTTAAAGGTACCTGAGGTGTGACTGGAAAACCCACCTCCTCCTCCTCTTGTGCTTCTAGC
CAGGCACAATCAGCATTGGTAGCTGCTGTATTGCTACTTGTGATTGCTCCATGTTTTTCTAGGTCTCGAC
TGCAGAATTAATTCCAGGCGGGGAGGCGGCCCAAAGGGAGATCCGACTCGTCTGAGGGCGAAGGCGAAGA
CGCGGAAGAGGCCGCAGAGCCGGCAGCAGGCCGCGGGAAGGAAGGTCCGCTGGATTGAGGGCCGAAGGGA
CGTAGCAGAAGGACGTCCCGCGCAGAATCCAGGTGGCAACACAGGCGAGCAGCCATGGAAAGGACGTCAG
CTTCCCCGACAACACCACGGAATTGTCAGTGCCCAACAGCCGAGCCCCTGTCCAGCAGCGGGCAAGGCAG
GCGGCGATGAGTTCCGCCGTGGCAATAGGGAGGGGGAAAGCGAAAGTCCCGGAAAGGAGCTGACAGGTGG
TGGCAATGCCCCAACCAGTGGGGGTTGCGTCAGCAAACACAGTGCACACCACGCCACGTTGCCTGACAAC
GGGCCACAACTCCTCATAAAGAGACAGCAACCAGGATTTATACAAGGAGGAGAAAATGAAAGCCATACGG
GAAGCAATAGCATGATACAAAGGCATTAAAGCAGCGTATCCACATAGCGTAAAAGGAGCAACATAGTTAA
GAATACCAGTCAATCTTTCACAAATTTTGTAATCCAGAGGTTGATTGTTCCAGACGCGCCCCGCCCGGGT
CAGGCACCGGGCTTGCGGGTCATGCACCAGGTGCGCGGTCCTTCGGGCACCTCGACGTCGGCGGTGACGG
TGAAGCCGAGCCGCTCGTAGAAGGGGAGGTTGCGGGGCGCGGAGGTCTCCAGGAAGGCGGGCACCCCGGC
GCGCTCGGCCGCCTCCACTCCGGGGAGCACGACGGCGCTGCCCAGACCCTTGCCCTGGTGGTCGGGCGAG
ACGCCGACGGTGGCCAGGAACCACGCGGGCTCCTTGGGCCGGTGCGGCGCCAGGAGGCCTTCCATCTGTT
GCTGCGCGGCCAGCCGGGAACCGCTCAACTCGGCCATGCGCGGGCCGATCTCGGCGAACACCGCCCCCGC
TTCGACGCTCTCCGGCGTGGTCCAGACCGCCACCGCGGCGCCGTCGTCCGCGACCCACACCTTGCCGATG
TCGAGCCCGACGCGCGTGAGGAAGAGTTCTTGCAGCTCGGTGACCCGCTCGATGTGGCGGTCCGGATCGA
CGGTGTGGCGCGTGGCGGGGTAGTCGGCGAACGCGGCGGCGAGGGTGCGTACGGCCCTGGGGACGTCGTC
GCGGGTGGCGAGGCGCACCGTGGGCTTGTACTCGGTCATGGTATTATCGTGTTTTTCAAAGGAAAACCAC
GTCCCCGTGGTTCGGGGGGCCTAGACGTTTTTTTAACCTCGACTAAACACATGTAAAGCATGTGCACCGA
GGCCCCAGATCAGATCCCATACAATGGGGTACCTTCTGGGCATCCTTCAGCCCCTTGTTGAATACGCTTG
AGGAGAGCCATTTGACTCTTTCCACAACTATCCAACTCACAACGTGGCACTGGGGTTGTGCCGCCTTTGC
AGGTGTATCTTATACACGTGGCTTTTGGCCGCAGAGGCACCTGTCGCCAGGTGGGGGGTTCCGCTGCCTG
CAAAGGGTCGCTACAGACGTTGTTTGTCTTCAAGAAGCTTCCAGAGGAACTGCTTCCTTCACGACATTCA
ACAGACCTTGCATTCCTTTGGCGAGAGGGGAAAGACCCCTAGGAATGCTCGTCAAGAAGACAGGGCCAGG
TTTCCGGGCCCTCACATTGCCAAAAGACGGCAATATGGTGGAAAATAACATATAGACAAACGCACACCGG
CCTTATTCCAAGCGGCTTCGGCCAGTAACGTTAGGGGGGGGGGGCGGAATTGATCCCGCTAGAGGGAAAC
CGTTGCTAGCTTAAGTTAGTTAACAATTGTTACCGCGGCCCGTCGACTCTAGAGCGGCCGCCCTCGAGGA
GGAATTCACGCGTTTCGAAGTTTAAACTTAAACGGGATCCATCCAGAAGGGGTTGCCTTCTTCAGCTTGT
ATGGAATAGTAAACAAAGAGCAGAAAGGCAGCAAAGACCAGGAAGAGTAACAGCTGGCCCCAGAGTGGGA
CCTGTCGATCCTGGCCCAGAGCAGCAGCAGGGGCCTGCTTCTCTGGCCGAATGGCACGTCGGGTAAGCCA
TGAAGAGGGAGAAGATGAAGAGGAGGACACAGAAGAGGTGGAGGATGTAGGATAATATGATAAGCCCAGA
GAGCTCCTGGAGACATTGGAAATGGGGCGGTAGTGTGCGATGCTCTGGTAGGCACTGTCTTGGCCATAGA
TGAGGCGCTCCCTATCCTTGCCTTCCTCTTCTAAAGAAGAGAAAATGTCATCACGCACCTGGTGATGGAA
GGTATCAGCATCTACAAGTGAGGTCCCCGGCTGGCGGAAGCTCTTGGACATGCCCACAGACTCAGGCTCC
CCGTATGTCTTGGTGGTCAAATAACTCTCCTCATAGTAGTCATCATTATAGTCCTTGCTCTGGTAAAGTA
AGGCGTCTTCTTTTTTGGGCAGATCATACATGTCTGAGTCCACGGCGGCTGAATCCAAGTCTGAGAACTG
ATAGGAGAATGAAGAAGATGACGAGTTGGGGGGTAAGAGTCTCCTTCTCTGGGTCTCGTACTCGAAGATT
TTCTTTTCGTAGAGCTTGCGAGTGGAACCCACAATAGGCCCATGAGGGATGTTGTACTGGCGTAGCACTG
CGGCCAGCTCAGTATCGGACAAAACCGCATAGTCGTCATGGCCGGCCGATATCCCCGACCCAGATCCGCC
TGATCCAGAGCCACCCGACCCTGATCCGCCGAGATCCTCTTCTGAGATGAGTTTTTGTTCCATGGCGGCC
TCACGACACCTGAAATGGAAGAAAAAAACTTTGAACCACTGTCTGAGGCTTGAGAATGAACCAAGATCCA
AACTCAAAAAGGGCAAATTCCAAGGAGAATTACATCAAGTGCCAAGCTGGCCTAACTTCAGTCTCCACCC
ACTCAGTGTGGGGAAACTCCATCGCATAAAACCCCTCCCCCCAACCTAAAGACGACGTACTCCAAAAGCT
CGAGAACTAATCGAGGTGCCTGGACGGCGCCCGGTACTCCGTGGAGTCACATGAAGCGACGGCTGAGGAC
GGAAAGGCCCTTTTCCTTTGTGTGGGTGACTCACCCGCCCGCTCTCCCGAGCGCCGCGTCCTCCATTTTG
AGCTCCCTGCAGCAGGGCCGGGAAGCGGCCATCTTTCCGCTCACGCAACTGGTGCCGACCGGGCCAGCCT
TGCCGCCCAGGGCGGGGCGATACACGGCGGCGCGAGGCCAGGCACCAGAGCAGGCCGGCCAGCTTGAGAC
TACCCCCGTCCGATTCTCGGTGGCCGCGCTCGCAGGCCCCGCCTCGCCGAACATGTGCGCTGGGACGCAC
GGGCCCCGTCGCCGCCCGCGGCCCCAAAAACCGAAATACCAGTGTGCAGATCTTGGCCCGCATTTACAAG
ACTATCTTGCCAGAAAAAAAGCGTCGCAGCAGGTCATCAAAAATTTTAAATGGCTAGAGACTTATCGAAA
GCAGCGAGACAGGCGCGAAGGTGCCACCAGATTCGCACGCGGCGGCCCCAGCGCCCAGGCCAGGCCTCAA
CTCAAGCACGAGGCGAAGGGGCTCCTTAAGCGCAAGGCCTCGAACTCTCCCACCCACTTCCAACCCGAAG
CTCGGGATCAAGAATCACGTACTGCAGCCAGGTGGAAGTAATTCAAGGCACGCAAGGGCCATAACCCGTA
AAGAGGCCAGGCCCGCGGGAACCACACACGGCACTTACCTGTGTTCTGGCGGCAAACCCGTTGCGAAAAA
GAACGTTCACGGCGACTACTGCACTTATATACGGTTCTCCCCCACCCTCGGGAAAAAGGCGGAGCCAGTA
CACGACATCACTTTCCCAGTTTACCCCGCGCCACCTTCTCTAGGCACCGGTTCAATTGCCGACCCCTCCC
CCCAACTTCTCGGGGACTGTGGGCGATGTGCGCTCTGCCCACTGACGGGCACCTCGAGTGAAGACGAAAG
GGCCTCATCGATAAACTGGATCTCTGCTGTCCCTGTAATAAACCCGAAAATTTTGAATTTTTGTAATTTG
TTTTTGTAATTCTTTAGTTTGTATGTCTGTTGCTATTATGTCTACTATTCTTTCCCCTGCACTGTACCCC
CCAATCCCCCCTTTTCTTTTAAAGGCGATACCGTCGAGATCCGTTCACTAATCGAATGGATCTGTCTCTG
TCTCTCTCTCCACCTTCTTCTTCTATTCCTTCGGGCCTGTCGGGTCCCCTCGGGGTTGGGAGGTGGGTCT
GAAACGATAATGGTGAATATCCCTGCCTAACTCTATTCACTATAGAAAGTACAGCAAAAACTATTCTTAA
ACCTACCAAGCCTCCTACTATCATTATGAATAATTTTATATACCACAGCCAATTTGTTATGTTAAACCAA
TTCCACAAACTTGCCCATTTATCTAATTCCAATAATTCTTGTTCATTCTTTTCTTGCTGGTTTTGCGATT
CTTCAATTAAGGAGTGTATTAAGCTTGTGTAATTGTTAATTTCTCTGTCCCACTCCATCCAGGTCGTGTG
ATTCCAAATCTGTTCCAGAGATTTATTACTCCAACTAGCATTCCAAGGCACAGCAGTGGTGCAAATGAGT
TTTCCAGAGCAACCCCAAATCCCCAGGAGCTGTTGATCCTTTAGGTATCTTTCCACAGCCAGGATTCTTG
CCTGGAGCTGCTTGATGCCCCAGACTGTGAGTTGCAACAGATGCTGTTGCGCCTCAATAGCCCTCAGCAA
ATTGTTCTGCTGCTGCACTATACCAGACAATAATTGTCTGGCCTGTACCGTCAGCGTCATTGACGCTGCG
CCCATAGTGCTTCCTGCTGCTCCCAAGAACCCAAGGAACAAAGCTCCTATTCCCACTGCTCTTTTTTCTC
TCTGCACCACTCTTCTCTTTGCCTTGGTGGGTGCTACTCCTAATGGTTCAATTTTTACTACTTTATATTT
ATATAATTCACTTCTCCAATTGTCCCTCATATCTCCTCCTCCAGGTCTGAAGATCAGCGGCCGGCCGCTT
GCTGTGCGGTGGTCTTACTTTTGTTTTGCTCTTCCTCTATCTTGTCTAAAGCTTCCTTGGTGTCTTTTAT
CTCTATCCTTTGATGCACACAATAGAGGGTTGCTACTGTATTATATAATGATCTAAGTTCTTCTGATCCT
GTCTGAAGGGATGGTTGTAGCTGTCCCAGTATTTGTCTACAGCCTTCTGATGTTTCTAACAGGCCAGGAT
TAACTGCGAATCGTTCTAGCTCCCTGCTTGCCCATACTATATGTTTTAATTTATATTTTTTCTTTCCCCC
TGGCCTTAACCGAATTTTTTCCCATCGCGATCTAATTCTCCCCCGCTTAATACTGACGCTCTCGCACCCA
TCTCTCTCCTTCTAGCCTCCGCTAGTCAAAATTTTTGGCGTACTCACCAGTCGCCGCCCCTCGCCTCTTG
CCGTGCGCGCTTCAGCAAGCCGAGTCCTGCGTCGAGAGAGCTCCTCTGGTTTCCCTTTCGCTTTCAAGTC
CCTGTTCGGGCGCCACTGCTAGAGATTTTCCACACTGACTAAAAGGGTCTGAGGGATCTCTAGTTACCAG
AGTCACACAACAGACG
